Addgene plasmid #135104: pcDNA5FRTTO-NHASt-codoptUL23
Purpose: Codon-optimized HSV-1 UL23 with N-terminal HAStrep tag
Depositing lab: Markus Landthaler. Depositing organization: Max-Delbrueck-Centrum fuer Molekulare Medizin (MDC). Publication: Single-cell RNA-sequencing of herpes simplex virus 1-infected cells connects NRF2 activation to an antiviral program. Wyler E, Franke V, Menegatti J, Kocks C, Boltengagen A, Praktiknjo S, Walch-Ruckheim B, Bosse J, Rajewsky N, Grasser F, Akalin A, Landthaler M. Nat Commun. 2019 Oct 25;10(1):4878. doi: 10.1038/s41467-019-12894-z. PubMed 31653857.
Backbone
  Vector backbone: pcDNA5/FRT/TO/CStHA
  Vector type: Mammalian Expression
  Selectable markers: Hygromycin
Growth in bacteria
  Bacterial resistance: Ampicillin, 100 μg/mL
  Growth temperature: 37°C
  Growth strain: DH5alpha
  Copy number: High Copy
Gene/Insert
  Gene/Insert name: HSV-1 UL23 codon optimized
  Species: Synthetic; Herpes Simplex Virus 1
  Tag / fusion protein: HA-Strep-Strep (N terminal on backbone) (N terminal on backbone)
  Cloning method: Restriction Enzyme; 5′ cloning site KpnI (not destroyed); 3′ cloning site NotI (not destroyed)
  Sequencing primers: 5′ CGCAAATGGGCGGTAGGCGTG; 3′ TAGAAGGCACAGTCGAGGCT
Terms and licenses: Academic/Nonprofit Terms; Industry Terms: Not Available to Industry
How to cite: pcDNA5FRTTO-NHASt-codoptUL23 was a gift from Markus Landthaler (Addgene plasmid # 135104 ; http://n2t.net/addgene:135104 ; RRID:Addgene_135104)
