[The description below was written by a language model from this plasmid's Addgene catalogue record and pLannotate feature annotations shown in this document.]
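Description:
pcDNA5FRTTO-NHASt-codoptUL23 is a 6,375 bp mammalian expression plasmid built on a pcDNA5/FRT/TO-type backbone. It carries a codon-optimized synthetic version of the herpes simplex virus 1 UL23 gene, which encodes the viral thymidine kinase. In bacteria it is maintained at high copy through a ColE1/pUC-type origin and selected with ampicillin via the β-lactamase gene. A fragment of the f1 origin and remnants of lac regulatory sequence are also annotated in the backbone.

The expression cassette uses the human CMV immediate-early enhancer and promoter, followed by short matches to tet operator-containing promoters. These matches are consistent with the two tet operator sites of the "TO" design, which keep transcription repressed in cells expressing the Tet repressor and allow induction with tetracycline or doxycycline. Downstream, the reading frame begins with a backbone-encoded N-terminal HA epitope and two Strep-tag II copies, followed by the UL23 coding sequence cloned between KpnI and NotI. The cassette ends with the bovine growth hormone polyadenylation signal. The tandem tag allows both immunodetection and Strep-Tactin affinity purification of the kinase.

An FRT site sits immediately upstream of a hygromycin resistance gene that has an SV40 poly(A) signal but no annotated promoter of its own. In this arrangement, FLP-mediated recombination into a genomic FRT docking site supplies the missing promoter and start codon. Hygromycin resistance therefore marks correct single-copy integrants, yielding isogenic, inducible stable cell lines. The record gives the purpose only as expression of tagged, codon-optimized UL23, and the associated study concerns single-cell RNA sequencing of HSV-1-infected cells.
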