Features (pLannotate 1.2.2; 24 found; start..end, strand, type, name):
      1..380     +  enhancer       CMV enhancer: human cytomegalovirus immediate early enhancer
    381..584     +  promoter       CMV promoter: human cytomegalovirus (CMV) immediate early promoter
    586..605     +  promoter       PLtetO-1 promoter (fragment): modified phage lambda PL promoter with tet operator sites (Lutz and Bujard, 1997)
    607..626     +  promoter       PLtetO-1 promoter (fragment): modified phage lambda PL promoter with tet operator sites (Lutz and Bujard, 1997)
    634..667     +  promoter       TRE3GV promoter (fragment): 3rd-generation Tet-responsive promoter that can be activated by binding of Tet-On® 3G, optimized for retroviral and lentiviral vectors
    753..778     +  CDS            3xHA (fragment): three tandem HA epitope tags
    810..829     +  CDS            Strep-Tag II (fragment): peptide that binds Strep-Tactin®, an engineered form of streptavidin
    870..892     +  CDS            Strep-Tag II (fragment): peptide that binds Strep-Tactin®, an engineered form of streptavidin
    918..2045    +  CDS            TK: KITH_HHV11 - Experimental evidence at protein level: Swiss-Prot protein existence level 1. Catalyzes the transfer of the gamma-phospho group of ATP to thymidine to generate dTMP in the salvage pathway of pyrimidine synthesis. The dTMP serves as a substrate for DNA polymerase during viral DNA replication. Allows the virus to be reactivated and to grow in non-proliferative cells lacking a high concentration of phosphorylated nucleic acid precursors. From Human herpesvirus 1 (strain 17) (HHV-1) (Human herpes simplex virus 1). Used in molecular biology as a selectable marker to identify transfecte
   2099..2323    +  polyA_signal   bGH poly(A) signal: bovine growth hormone polyadenylation signal
   2327..2348    +  promoter       SV40 promoter (fragment): SV40 enhancer and early promoter
   2369..2602    +  rep_origin     f1 ori (fragment) (sequence partly withheld): f1 bacteriophage origin of replication; arrow indicates direction of (+) strand synthesis
   2607..2654    +  protein_bind   FRT: FLP-mediated recombination occurs in the 8-bp core sequence TCTAGAAA (Turan and Bode, 2011). FLP recombinase from the Saccharomyces cerevisiae 2μ plasmid
   2662..3684    +  CDS            HygR: aminoglycoside phosphotransferase from E. coli; aph(4)-Ia; confers resistance to hygromycin
   3694..3819    +  CDS            ble (fragment): BLE_KLEPN - Experimental evidence at protein level: Swiss-Prot protein existence level 1. Binding protein with a strong affinity to the bleomycin family of antibiotics. Binds to CL990; an antimitotic-antibiotic compound. From Klebsiella pneumoniae.
   3814..3935    +  polyA_signal   SV40 poly(A) signal: SV40 polyadenylation signal
   4008..4024    -  protein_bind   lac operator: The lac repressor binds to the lac operator to inhibit transcription in E. coli. This inhibition can be relieved by adding lactose or isopropyl-β-D-thiogalactopyranoside (IPTG). lac repressor encoded by lacI
   4032..4062    -  promoter       lac promoter: promoter for the E. coli lac operon
   4077..4098    -  protein_bind   CAP binding site: CAP binding activates transcription in the presence of cAMP. E. coli catabolite activator protein
   4111..4203    -  CDS            lacI (fragment): lac repressor; lacI; The lac repressor binds to the lac operator to inhibit transcription in E. coli. This inhibition can be relieved by adding lactose or isopropyl-β-D-thiogalactopyranoside (IPTG).
   4386..4974    -  rep_origin     ori: high-copy-number ColE1/pMB1/pBR322/pUC origin of replication
   5145..6005    -  CDS            AmpR: β-lactamase; bla; confers resistance to ampicillin, carbenicillin, and related antibiotics
   6006..6110    -  promoter       AmpR promoter: bla
   6169..6221    -  misc_feature   bom (fragment): basis of mobility region from pBR322
>Addgene plasmid #135104 | pcDNA5FRTTO-NHASt-codoptUL23 | addgene full sequence | sequence record 268052 | Addgene NGS Result
GACATTGATTATTGACTAGTTATTAATAGTAATCAATTACGGGGTCATTAGTTCATAGCCCATATATGGA
GTTCCGCGTTACATAACTTACGGTAAATGGCCCGCCTGGCTGACCGCCCAACGACCCCCGCCCATTGACG
TCAATAATGACGTATGTTCCCATAGTAACGCCAATAGGGACTTTCCATTGACGTCAATGGGTGGAGTATT
TACGGTAAACTGCCCACTTGGCAGTACATCAAGTGTATCATATGCCAAGTACGCCCCCTATTGACGTCAA
TGACGGTAAATGGCCCGCCTGGCATTATGCCCAGTACATGACCTTATGGGACTTTCCTACTTGGCAGTAC
ATCTACGTATTAGTCATCGCTATTACCATGGTGATGCGGTTTTGGCAGTACATCAATGGGCGTGGATAGC
GGTTTGACTCACGGGGATTTCCAAGTCTCCACCCCATTGACGTCAATGGGAGTTTGTTTTGGCACCAAAA
TCAACGGGACTTTCCAAAATGTCGTAACAACTCCGCCCCATTGACGCAAATGGGCGGTAGGCGTGTACGG
TGGGAGGTCTATATAAGCAGAGCTCTCCCTATCAGTGATAGAGATCTCCCTATCAGTGATAGAGATCGTC
GACGAGCTCGTTTAGTGAACCGTCAGATCGCCTGGAGACGCCATCCACGCTGTTTTGACCTCCATAGAAG
ACACCGGGACCGATCCAGCCTCCGGACTCTAGCGTTTAAACTTAAGCTTATGTACCCATACGATGTTCCT
GACTATGCCGGAACCGAGCTGGGTTCCACGATGGCAAGCTGGAGCCACCCGCAGTTCGAGAAAGGTGGAG
GTTCCGGAGGTGGATCGGGAGGTGGATCGTGGAGCCACCCGCAGTTCGAAAAAGGGAACCTTTTAGCAGA
GGTACCGATGGCCTCCTACCCTTGTCACCAGCACGCCTCCGCCTTCGATCAGGCCGCCAGGAGCAGAGGC
CACAACAACAGAAGGACCGCCCTGAGACCCAGGAGGCAGCAGAAGGCCACAGAGGTGAGACTGGAGCAGA
AGATGCCCACCCTGCTGAGGGTGTACATCGACGGCCCCCACGGCATGGGCAAGACCACCACCACCCAGCT
GCTGGTGGCCCTGGGCAGCAGGGACGATATCGTGTACGTGCCCGAGCCTATGACCTACTGGAGGGTGCTG
GGCGCCTCCGAGACAATCGCCAACATCTACACCACCCAGCACAGACTGGACCAGGGCGAGATCAGCGCCG
GCGATGCCGCTGTGGTCATGACATCCGCCCAGATCACAATGGGCATGCCTTACGCCGTGACAGATGCCGT
GCTGGCCCCCCACATCGGCGGAGAAGCCGGATCCTCCCACGCCCCTCCCCCTGCTCTGACCCTGATCTTT
GACAGGCACCCTATCGCCGCCCTGCTGTGTTACCCCGCCGCCAGATACCTGATGGGCAGCATGACCCCTC
AGGCCGTGCTGGCTTTTGTGGCCCTGATCCCTCCCACACTGCCTGGCACCAATATCGTGCTGGGCGCTCT
GCCCGAGGATAGGCACATCGACAGACTGGCCAAGAGGCAGAGGCCTGGCGAGAGACTGGACCTGGCCATG
CTGGCCGCCATCAGAAGGGTGTACGGCCTGCTGGCCAATACAGTGAGATACCTGCAGGGCGGCGGCTCCT
GGAGGGAGGATTGGGGACAGCTGTCCGGCGCCGCCGTGCCTCCTCAAGGAGCTGAGCCCCAGAGCAACGC
CGGCCCTAGACCTCACATCGGCGACACCCTGTTCACCCTGTTCAGGGCCCCTGAGCTGCTGGCCCCTAAC
GGCGACCTGTACAATGTGTTTGCCTGGGCCCTGGACGTGCTGGCCAAGAGACTGAGGCCCATGCACGTGT
TCATCCTGGATTACGACCAGAGCCCCGCCGGCTGTAGGGATGCCCTGCTGCAGCTGACCAGCGGCATGGT
GCAGACACACGTGACAACACCCGGCAGCATCCCTACCATCTGCGATCTGGCCAGGACCTTCGCCAGGGAG
ATGGGCGAGGCCAACTGAGCGGCCGCTCGAGTCTAGAGGGCCCGTTTAAACCCGCTGATCAGCCTCGACT
GTGCCTTCTAGTTGCCAGCCATCTGTTGTTTGCCCCTCCCCCGTGCCTTCCTTGACCCTGGAAGGTGCCA
CTCCCACTGTCCTTTCCTAATAAAATGAGGAAATTGCATCGCATTGTCTGAGTAGGTGTCATTCTATTCT
GGGGGGTGGGGTGGGGCAGGACAGCAAGGGGGAGGATTGGGAAGACAATAGCAGGCATGCTGGGGATGCG
GTGGGCTCTATGGCTTCTGAGGCGGAAAGAACCAGCTGGGGCTCTAGGGGGTATCCCC
[124 nt withheld, positions 2369-2492]
C
[91 nt withheld, positions 2494-2584]
AGGGTGATGGTTCACGTACCTAGAAGTTCCTATTCCGAAGTTCCTATTCTCTAGAAAGTATAGGAACTTC
CTTGGCCAAAAAGCCTGAACTCACCGCGACGTCTGTCGAGAAGTTTCTGATCGAAAAGTTCGACAGCGTC
TCCGACCTGATGCAGCTCTCGGAGGGCGAAGAATCTCGTGCTTTCAGCTTCGATGTAGGAGGGCGTGGAT
ATGTCCTGCGGGTAAATAGCTGCGCCGATGGTTTCTACAAAGATCGTTATGTTTATCGGCACTTTGCATC
GGCCGCGCTCCCGATTCCGGAAGTGCTTGACATTGGGGAATTCAGCGAGAGCCTGACCTATTGCATCTCC
CGCCGTGCACAGGGTGTCACGTTGCAAGACCTGCCTGAAACCGAACTGCCCGCTGTTCTGCAGCCGGTCG
CGGAGGCCATGGATGCGATCGCTGCGGCCGATCTTAGCCAGACGAGCGGGTTCGGCCCATTCGGACCGCA
AGGAATCGGTCAATACACTACATGGCGTGATTTCATATGCGCGATTGCTGATCCCCATGTGTATCACTGG
CAAACTGTGATGGACGACACCGTCAGTGCGTCCGTCGCGCAGGCTCTCGATGAGCTGATGCTTTGGGCCG
AGGACTGCCCCGAAGTCCGGCACCTCGTGCACGCGGATTTCGGCTCCAACAATGTCCTGACGGACAATGG
CCGCATAACAGCGGTCATTGACTGGAGCGAGGCGATGTTCGGGGATTCCCAATACGAGGTCGCCAACATC
TTCTTCTGGAGGCCGTGGTTGGCTTGTATGGAGCAGCAGACGCGCTACTTCGAGCGGAGGCATCCGGAGC
TTGCAGGATCGCCGCGGCTCCGGGCGTATATGCTCCGCATTGGTCTTGACCAACTCTATCAGAGCTTGGT
TGACGGCAATTTCGATGATGCAGCTTGGGCGCAGGGTCGATGCGACGCAATCGTCCGATCCGGAGCCGGG
ACTGTCGGGCGTACACAAATCGCCCGCAGAAGCGCGGCCGTCTGGACCGATGGCTGTGTAGAAGTACTCG
CCGATAGTGGAAACCGACGCCCCAGCACTCGTCCGAGGGCAAAGGAATAGCACGTACTACGAGATTTCGA
TTCCACCGCCGCCTTCTATGAAAGGTTGGGCTTCGGAATCGTTTTCCGGGACGCCGGCTGGATGATCCTC
CAGCGCGGGGATCTCATGCTGGAGTTCTTCGCCCACCCCAACTTGTTTATTGCAGCTTATAATGGTTACA
AATAAAGCAATAGCATCACAAATTTCACAAATAAAGCATTTTTTTCACTGCATTCTAGTTGTGGTTTGTC
CAAACTCATCAATGTATCTTATCATGTCTGTATACCGTCGACCTCTAGCTAGAGCTTGGCGTAATCATGG
TCATAGCTGTTTCCTGTGTGAAATTGTTATCCGCTCACAATTCCACACAACATACGAGCCGGAAGCATAA
AGTGTAAAGCCTGGGGTGCCTAATGAGTGAGCTAACTCACATTAATTGCGTTGCGCTCACTGCCCGCTTT
CCAGTCGGGAAACCTGTCGTGCCAGCTGCATTAATGAATCGGCCAACGCGCGGGGAGAGGCGGTTTGCGT
ATTGGGCGCTCTTCCGCTTCCTCGCTCACTGACTCGCTGCGCTCGGTCGTTCGGCTGCGGCGAGCGGTAT
CAGCTCACTCAAAGGCGGTAATACGGTTATCCACAGAATCAGGGGATAACGCAGGAAAGAACATGTGAGC
AAAAGGCCAGCAAAAGGCCAGGAACCGTAAAAAGGCCGCGTTGCTGGCGTTTTTCCATAGGCTCCGCCCC
CCTGACGAGCATCACAAAAATCGACGCTCAAGTCAGAGGTGGCGAAACCCGACAGGACTATAAAGATACC
AGGCGTTTCCCCCTGGAAGCTCCCTCGTGCGCTCTCCTGTTCCGACCCTGCCGCTTACCGGATACCTGTC
CGCCTTTCTCCCTTCGGGAAGCGTGGCGCTTTCTCATAGCTCACGCTGTAGGTATCTCAGTTCGGTGTAG
GTCGTTCGCTCCAAGCTGGGCTGTGTGCACGAACCCCCCGTTCAGCCCGACCGCTGCGCCTTATCCGGTA
ACTATCGTCTTGAGTCCAACCCGGTAAGACACGACTTATCGCCACTGGCAGCAGCCACTGGTAACAGGAT
TAGCAGAGCGAGGTATGTAGGCGGTGCTACAGAGTTCTTGAAGTGGTGGCCTAACTACGGCTACACTAGA
AGAACAGTATTTGGTATCTGCGCTCTGCTGAAGCCAGTTACCTTCGGAAAAAGAGTTGGTAGCTCTTGAT
CCGGCAAACAAACCACCGCTGGTAGCGGTGGTTTTTTTGTTTGCAAGCAGCAGATTACGCGCAGAAAAAA
AGGATCTCAAGAAGATCCTTTGATCTTTTCTACGGGGTCTGACGCTCAGTGGAACGAAAACTCACGTTAA
GGGATTTTGGTCATGAGATTATCAAAAAGGATCTTCACCTAGATCCTTTTAAATTAAAAATGAAGTTTTA
AATCAATCTAAAGTATATATGAGTAAACTTGGTCTGACAGTTACCAATGCTTAATCAGTGAGGCACCTAT
CTCAGCGATCTGTCTATTTCGTTCATCCATAGTTGCCTGACTCCCCGTCGTGTAGATAACTACGATACGG
GAGGGCTTACCATCTGGCCCCAGTGCTGCAATGATACCGCGAGACCCACGCTCACCGGCTCCAGATTTAT
CAGCAATAAACCAGCCAGCCGGAAGGGCCGAGCGCAGAAGTGGTCCTGCAACTTTATCCGCCTCCATCCA
GTCTATTAATTGTTGCCGGGAAGCTAGAGTAAGTAGTTCGCCAGTTAATAGTTTGCGCAACGTTGTTGCC
ATTGCTACAGGCATCGTGGTGTCACGCTCGTCGTTTGGTATGGCTTCATTCAGCTCCGGTTCCCAACGAT
CAAGGCGAGTTACATGATCCCCCATGTTGTGCAAAAAAGCGGTTAGCTCCTTCGGTCCTCCGATCGTTGT
CAGAAGTAAGTTGGCCGCAGTGTTATCACTCATGGTTATGGCAGCACTGCATAATTCTCTTACTGTCATG
CCATCCGTAAGATGCTTTTCTGTGACTGGTGAGTACTCAACCAAGTCATTCTGAGAATAGTGTATGCGGC
GACCGAGTTGCTCTTGCCCGGCGTCAATACGGGATAATACCGCGCCACATAGCAGAACTTTAAAAGTGCT
CATCATTGGAAAACGTTCTTCGGGGCGAAAACTCTCAAGGATCTTACCGCTGTTGAGATCCAGTTCGATG
TAACCCACTCGTGCACCCAACTGATCTTCAGCATCTTTTACTTTCACCAGCGTTTCTGGGTGAGCAAAAA
CAGGAAGGCAAAATGCCGCAAAAAAGGGAATAAGGGCGACACGGAAATGTTGAATACTCATACTCTTCCT
TTTTCAATATTATTGAAGCATTTATCAGGGTTATTGTCTCATGAGCGGATACATATTTGAATGTATTTAG
AAAAATAAACAAATAGGGGTTCCGCGCACATTTCCCCGAAAAGTGCCACCTGACGTCGACGGATCGGGAG
ATCTCCCGATCCCCTATGGTGCACTCTCAGTACAATCTGCTCTGATGCCGCATAGTTAAGCCAGTATCTG
CTCCCTGCTTGTGTGTTGGAGGTCGCTGAGTAGTGCGCGAGCAAAATTTAAGCTACAACAAGGCAAGGCT
TGACCGACAATTGCATGAAGAATCTGCTTAGGGTTAGGCGTTTTGCGCTGCTTCGCGATGTACGGGCCAG
ATATACGCGTT
